Addgene plasmid #67862: pET28-MRPP1
Purpose: bacterial expression of TRMT10C, full coding sequence (mitoch. form) + N-term. His tag (thrombin site)
Depositing lab: Walter Rossmanith. Depositing organization: Medical University of Vienna. Publication: RNase P without RNA: identification and functional reconstitution of the human mitochondrial tRNA processing enzyme. Holzmann J, Frank P, Loffler E, Bennett KL, Gerner C, Rossmanith W. Cell. 2008 Oct 31;135(3):462-74. doi: 10.1016/j.cell.2008.09.013. PubMed 18984158.
Backbone
  Vector backbone: pET28-b(+)
  Backbone manufacturer: Novagen
  Backbone size w/o insert (bp): 5369
  Vector type: Bacterial Expression
Growth in bacteria
  Bacterial resistance: Kanamycin, 50 μg/mL
  Growth temperature: 37°C
  Growth strain: DH5alpha
  Copy number: Low Copy
Gene/Insert
  Gene/Insert name: MRPP1 (alt names: TRMT10C; RG9MTD1)
  Species: H. sapiens (human)
  Insert size (bp): 1095
  Mutation: mitoch. form (contains aa 40-403)
  GenBank ID: 54931
  Entrez Gene: TRMT10C (a.k.a. COXPD30, HNYA, MRPP1, RG9MTD1)
  Promoter: T7
  Tag / fusion protein: His (N terminal on backbone)
  Cloning method: Unknown
  Sequencing primers: 5′ T7; 3′ T7 Terminal
Terms and licenses: Academic/Nonprofit Terms; Industry Terms: Not Available to Industry
How to cite: pET28-MRPP1 was a gift from Walter Rossmanith (Addgene plasmid # 67862 ; http://n2t.net/addgene:67862 ; RRID:Addgene_67862)
