[The description below was written by a language model from this plasmid's Addgene catalogue record and pLannotate feature annotations shown in this document.]
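Description:
pET28-MRPP1 is a bacterial expression plasmid built on the Novagen pET28-b(+) backbone for producing human MRPP1 (TRMT10C, also called RG9MTD1) in E. coli. The 6,428 bp plasmid is selected with kanamycin through an aminoglycoside phosphotransferase gene. It replicates from a ColE1/pBR322-type origin accompanied by the bom region and the rop gene, consistent with its listing as low copy. An f1 phage origin is also present. The short tetracycline-resistance and AmpR-promoter fragments called by the annotation software appear to be backbone remnants rather than functional markers.

The 1,095 bp insert encodes residues 40–403 of the protein, which is the mitochondrial form without the N-terminal region of the precursor. It sits directly after a thrombin cleavage site and the backbone-encoded N-terminal His tag. The small "capTEV" fragment in the feature table most likely reflects this histidine stretch. Expression is driven by a T7 promoter controlled by a lac operator, with the phage T7 gene 10 ribosome binding site upstream and a T7 terminator downstream. The plasmid-borne lacI gene supplies repressor, so transcription is held off until induction with IPTG in a host that provides T7 RNA polymerase. A second His-coding stretch from the backbone lies downstream of the insert, but the record lists only an N-terminal tag, so this stretch is presumably not translated.

The construct is intended for overexpression and affinity purification of recombinant MRPP1, with optional removal of the tag by thrombin. The associated publication concerns the identification and functional reconstitution of human mitochondrial RNase P, the protein-only tRNA processing enzyme.
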