Features (pLannotate 1.2.2; 21 found; start..end, strand, type, name):
     12..467     +  rep_origin     f1 ori (sequence partly withheld): f1 bacteriophage origin of replication; arrow indicates direction of (+) strand synthesis
    494..551     +  promoter       AmpR promoter (fragment): bla
    560..1375    -  CDS            KanR: aminoglycoside phosphotransferase; aph(3')-Ia; confers resistance to kanamycin in bacteria or G418 (Geneticin®) in eukaryotes
   1497..2085    +  rep_origin     ori: high-copy-number ColE1/pMB1/pBR322/pUC origin of replication
   2271..2413    -  misc_feature   bom: basis of mobility region from pBR322
   2515..2706    -  CDS            rop: Rop protein, which maintains plasmids at low copy number; rop
   2723..3103    +  CDS            YPB1_ECOLX: Protein predicted: Swiss-Prot protein existence level 4. From Escherichia coli.
   3175..3466    -  CDS            TcR (fragment): tetracycline efflux protein; tet; confers resistance to tetracycline
   3481..3502    -  protein_bind   CAP binding site: CAP binding activates transcription in the presence of cAMP. E. coli catabolite activator protein
   3515..4597    -  CDS            lacI: lac repressor; lacI; The lac repressor binds to the lac operator to inhibit transcription in E. coli. This inhibition can be relieved by adding lactose or isopropyl-β-D-thiogalactopyranoside (IPTG).
   4598..4675    -  promoter       lacI promoter: lacI
   4683..4962    -  CDS            TcR (fragment): tetracycline efflux protein; tet; confers resistance to tetracycline
   4984..5002    +  promoter       T7 promoter: promoter for bacteriophage T7 RNA polymerase
   5003..5027    +  protein_bind   lac operator: The lac repressor binds to the lac operator to inhibit transcription in E. coli. This inhibition can be relieved by adding lactose or isopropyl-β-D-thiogalactopyranoside (IPTG). lac repressor encoded by lacI
   5042..5064    +  RBS            RBS: efficient ribosome binding site from bacteriophage T7 gene 10 (Olins and Rangwala, 1989)
   5083..5099    +  CDS            capTEV™ (fragment): composite tag for in vivo biotinylation, TEV protease cleavage, and 6xHis tagging
   5110..5127    +  CDS            thrombin site: thrombin recognition and cleavage site
   5128..6222    +  CDS            TRMT10C (fragment): TM10C_HUMAN - Also known as MRPP1 From Homo sapiens (Human).
   6272..6289    +  CDS            9xHis (fragment): 9xHis affinity tag
   6299..6348    +  CDS            SET1 (fragment): solubility-enhancement tag derived from T7 phage gene 10B
   6356..6403    +  terminator     T7 terminator: transcription terminator for bacteriophage T7 RNA polymerase
>Addgene plasmid #67862 | pET28-MRPP1 | depositor full sequence | sequence record 117820 | pET28-MRPP1 sequence 6428 bps
TGGCGAATGGG
[124 nt withheld, positions 12-135]
C
[91 nt withheld, positions 137-227]
A
[49 nt withheld, positions 229-277]
CCTTTGACGTTGGAGTCCACGTTCTTT
[37 nt withheld, positions 305-341]
ACCCTATCTCGGTCTATTCTTTTGATTTATAAGGGATTTTGCCGATTTCGGCCTATTGGTTAAAAAATGA
GCTGATTTAACAAAAATTTAACGCGAATTTTAACAAAATATTAACGTTTACAATTTCAGGTGGCACTTTT
CGGGGAAATGTGCGCGGAACCCCTATTTGTTTATTTTTCTAAATACATTCAAATATGTATCCGCTCATGA
ATTAATTCTTAGAAAAACTCATCGAGCATCAAATGAAACTGCAATTTATTCATATCAGGATTATCAATAC
CATATTTTTGAAAAAGCCGTTTCTGTAATGAAGGAGAAAACTCACCGAGGCAGTTCCATAGGATGGCAAG
ATCCTGGTATCGGTCTGCGATTCCGACTCGTCCAACATCAATACAACCTATTAATTTCCCCTCGTCAAAA
ATAAGGTTATCAAGTGAGAAATCACCATGAGTGACGACTGAATCCGGTGAGAATGGCAAAAGTTTATGCA
TTTCTTTCCAGACTTGTTCAACAGGCCAGCCATTACGCTCGTCATCAAAATCACTCGCATCAACCAAACC
GTTATTCATTCGTGATTGCGCCTGAGCGAGACGAAATACGCGATCGCTGTTAAAAGGACAATTACAAACA
GGAATCGAATGCAACCGGCGCAGGAACACTGCCAGCGCATCAACAATATTTTCACCTGAATCAGGATATT
CTTCTAATACCTGGAATGCTGTTTTCCCGGGGATCGCAGTGGTGAGTAACCATGCATCATCAGGAGTACG
GATAAAATGCTTGATGGTCGGAAGAGGCATAAATTCCGTCAGCCAGTTTAGTCTGACCATCTCATCTGTA
ACATCATTGGCAACGCTACCTTTGCCATGTTTCAGAAACAACTCTGGCGCATCGGGCTTCCCATACAATC
GATAGATTGTCGCACCTGATTGCCCGACATTATCGCGAGCCCATTTATACCCATATAAATCAGCATCCAT
GTTGGAATTTAATCGCGGCCTAGAGCAAGACGTTTCCCGTTGAATATGGCTCATAACACCCCTTGTATTA
CTGTTTATGTAAGCAGACAGTTTTATTGTTCATGACCAAAATCCCTTAACGTGAGTTTTCGTTCCACTGA
GCGTCAGACCCCGTAGAAAAGATCAAAGGATCTTCTTGAGATCCTTTTTTTCTGCGCGTAATCTGCTGCT
TGCAAACAAAAAAACCACCGCTACCAGCGGTGGTTTGTTTGCCGGATCAAGAGCTACCAACTCTTTTTCC
GAAGGTAACTGGCTTCAGCAGAGCGCAGATACCAAATACTGTCCTTCTAGTGTAGCCGTAGTTAGGCCAC
CACTTCAAGAACTCTGTAGCACCGCCTACATACCTCGCTCTGCTAATCCTGTTACCAGTGGCTGCTGCCA
GTGGCGATAAGTCGTGTCTTACCGGGTTGGACTCAAGACGATAGTTACCGGATAAGGCGCAGCGGTCGGG
CTGAACGGGGGGTTCGTGCACACAGCCCAGCTTGGAGCGAACGACCTACACCGAACTGAGATACCTACAG
CGTGAGCTATGAGAAAGCGCCACGCTTCCCGAAGGGAGAAAGGCGGACAGGTATCCGGTAAGCGGCAGGG
TCGGAACAGGAGAGCGCACGAGGGAGCTTCCAGGGGGAAACGCCTGGTATCTTTATAGTCCTGTCGGGTT
TCGCCACCTCTGACTTGAGCGTCGATTTTTGTGATGCTCGTCAGGGGGGCGGAGCCTATGGAAAAACGCC
AGCAACGCGGCCTTTTTACGGTTCCTGGCCTTTTGCTGGCCTTTTGCTCACATGTTCTTTCCTGCGTTAT
CCCCTGATTCTGTGGATAACCGTATTACCGCCTTTGAGTGAGCTGATACCGCTCGCCGCAGCCGAACGAC
CGAGCGCAGCGAGTCAGTGAGCGAGGAAGCGGAAGAGCGCCTGATGCGGTATTTTCTCCTTACGCATCTG
TGCGGTATTTCACACCGCATATATGGTGCACTCTCAGTACAATCTGCTCTGATGCCGCATAGTTAAGCCA
GTATACACTCCGCTATCGCTACGTGACTGGGTCATGGCTGCGCCCCGACACCCGCCAACACCCGCTGACG
CGCCCTGACGGGCTTGTCTGCTCCCGGCATCCGCTTACAGACAAGCTGTGACCGTCTCCGGGAGCTGCAT
GTGTCAGAGGTTTTCACCGTCATCACCGAAACGCGCGAGGCAGCTGCGGTAAAGCTCATCAGCGTGGTCG
TGAAGCGATTCACAGATGTCTGCCTGTTCATCCGCGTCCAGCTCGTTGAGTTTCTCCAGAAGCGTTAATG
TCTGGCTTCTGATAAAGCGGGCCATGTTAAGGGCGGTTTTTTCCTGTTTGGTCACTGATGCCTCCGTGTA
AGGGGGATTTCTGTTCATGGGGGTAATGATACCGATGAAACGAGAGAGGATGCTCACGATACGGGTTACT
GATGATGAACATGCCCGGTTACTGGAACGTTGTGAGGGTAAACAACTGGCGGTATGGATGCGGCGGGACC
AGAGAAAAATCACTCAGGGTCAATGCCAGCGCTTCGTTAATACAGATGTAGGTGTTCCACAGGGTAGCCA
GCAGCATCCTGCGATGCAGATCCGGAACATAATGGTGCAGGGCGCTGACTTCCGCGTTTCCAGACTTTAC
GAAACACGGAAACCGAAGACCATTCATGTTGTTGCTCAGGTCGCAGACGTTTTGCAGCAGCAGTCGCTTC
ACGTTCGCTCGCGTATCGGTGATTCATTCTGCTAACCAGTAAGGCAACCCCGCCAGCCTAGCCGGGTCCT
CAACGACAGGAGCACGATCATGCGCACCCGTGGGGCCGCCATGCCGGCGATAATGGCCTGCTTCTCGCCG
AAACGTTTGGTGGCGGGACCAGTGACGAAGGCTTGAGCGAGGGCGTGCAAGATTCCGAATACCGCAAGCG
ACAGGCCGATCATCGTCGCGCTCCAGCGAAAGCGGTCCTCGCCGAAAATGACCCAGAGCGCTGCCGGCAC
CTGTCCTACGAGTTGCATGATAAAGAAGACAGTCATAAGTGCGGCGACGATAGTCATGCCCCGCGCCCAC
CGGAAGGAGCTGACTGGGTTGAAGGCTCTCAAGGGCATCGGTCGAGATCCCGGTGCCTAATGAGTGAGCT
AACTTACATTAATTGCGTTGCGCTCACTGCCCGCTTTCCAGTCGGGAAACCTGTCGTGCCAGCTGCATTA
ATGAATCGGCCAACGCGCGGGGAGAGGCGGTTTGCGTATTGGGCGCCAGGGTGGTTTTTCTTTTCACCAG
TGAGACGGGCAACAGCTGATTGCCCTTCACCGCCTGGCCCTGAGAGAGTTGCAGCAAGCGGTCCACGCTG
GTTTGCCCCAGCAGGCGAAAATCCTGTTTGATGGTGGTTAACGGCGGGATATAACATGAGCTGTCTTCGG
TATCGTCGTATCCCACTACCGAGATATCCGCACCAACGCGCAGCCCGGACTCGGTAATGGCGCGCATTGC
GCCCAGCGCCATCTGATCGTTGGCAACCAGCATCGCAGTGGGAACGATGCCCTCATTCAGCATTTGCATG
GTTTGTTGAAAACCGGACATGGCACTCCAGTCGCCTTCCCGTTCCGCTATCGGCTGAATTTGATTGCGAG
TGAGATATTTATGCCAGCCAGCCAGACGCAGACGCGCCGAGACAGAACTTAATGGGCCCGCTAACAGCGC
GATTTGCTGGTGACCCAATGCGACCAGATGCTCCACGCCCAGTCGCGTACCGTCTTCATGGGAGAAAATA
ATACTGTTGATGGGTGTCTGGTCAGAGACATCAAGAAATAACGCCGGAACATTAGTGCAGGCAGCTTCCA
CAGCAATGGCATCCTGGTCATCCAGCGGATAGTTAATGATCAGCCCACTGACGCGTTGCGCGAGAAGATT
GTGCACCGCCGCTTTACAGGCTTCGACGCCGCTTCGTTCTACCATCGACACCACCACGCTGGCACCCAGT
TGATCGGCGCGAGATTTAATCGCCGCGACAATTTGCGACGGCGCGTGCAGGGCCAGACTGGAGGTGGCAA
CGCCAATCAGCAACGACTGTTTGCCCGCCAGTTGTTGTGCCACGCGGTTGGGAATGTAATTCAGCTCCGC
CATCGCCGCTTCCACTTTTTCCCGCGTTTTCGCAGAAACGTGGCTGGCCTGGTTCACCACGCGGGAAACG
GTCTGATAAGAGACACCGGCATACTCTGCGACATCGTATAACGTTACTGGTTTCACATTCACCACCCTGA
ATTGACTCTCTTCCGGGCGCTATCATGCCATACCGCGAAAGGTTTTGCGCCATTCGATGGTGTCCGGGAT
CTCGACGCTCTCCCTTATGCGACTCCTGCATTAGGAAGCAGCCCAGTAGTAGGTTGAGGCCGTTGAGCAC
CGCCGCCGCAAGGAATGGTGCATGCAAGGAGATGGCGCCCAACAGTCCCCCGGCCACGGGGCCTGCCACC
ATACCCACGCCGAAACAAGCGCTCATGAGCCCGAAGTGGCGAGCCCGATCTTCCCCATCGGTGATGTCGG
CGATATAGGCGCCAGCAACCGCACCTGTGGCGCCGGTGATGCCGGCCACGATGCGTCCGGCGTAGAGGAT
CGAGATCTCGATCCCGCGAAATTAATACGACTCACTATAGGGGAATTGTGAGCGGATAACAATTCCCCTC
TAGAAATAATTTTGTTTAACTTTAAGAAGGAGATATACCATGGGCAGCAGCCATCATCATCATCATCACA
GCAGCGGCCTGGTGCCGCGCGGCAGCCATATGTCTTCCAAAATACCAGCTGTTACTTATCCTAAAAATGA
GAGTACACCCCCTTCTGAAGAGCTAGAGTTGGATAAGTGGAAAACTACCATGAAATCTAGTGTGCAAGAA
GAATGTGTTTCAACAATCTCAAGCAGTAAGGATGAAGATCCTCTAGCTGCCACCAGAGAGTTCATTGAGA
TGTGGAGATTGCTTGGCAGAGAAGTACCAGAACACATCACTGAAGAAGAGCTCAAAACCCTTATGGAATG
TGTTTCTAACACAGCAAAAAAAAAATATTTAAAATATTTATATACGAAGGAAAAAGTGAAAAAAGCTAGG
CAAATAAAAAAGGAAATGAAAGCAGCAGCAAGGGAAGAAGCAAAAAATATCAAGCTGCTAGAAACCACTG
AGGAAGATAAACAGAAAAACTTTCTATTTTTACGACTTTGGGATAGGAATATGGACATAGCAATGGGCTG
GAAGGGTGCCCAGGCCATGCAGTTTGGACAACCTTTGGTTTTTGACATGGCTTACGAAAATTATATGAAA
CGAAAAGAATTGCAGAATACTGTTTCCCAGCTTTTAGAAAGTGAAGGATGGAACAGAAGAAATGTTGATC
CTTTCCATATTTATTTCTGCAATCTAAAAATAGATGGTGCTTTGCACAGAGAGTTAGTTAAACGGTATCA
AGAAAAATGGGACAAATTGCTTTTAACATCAACAGAAAAGTCTCATGTAGATTTATTTCCAAAGGACAGT
ATTATCTATTTAACTGCAGATTCTCCCAATGTTATGACTACTTTCAGGCATGACAAAGTTTATGTAATTG
GGTCTTTTGTTGATAAGAGTATGCAGCCAGGCACATCCCTAGCCAAGGCAAAACGGCTGAACCTGGCAAC
TGAATGCCTTCCATTAGATAAATATTTACAATGGGAAATTGGTAACAAAAATCTCACCTTAGATCAAATG
ATACGTATTTTGTTATGTCTGAAAAACAATGGTAATTGGCAAGAGGCTCTGCAATTCGTTCCCAAGAGAA
AACATACTGGTTTTCTGGAGATTTCTCAGCATTCTCAAGAGTTTATCAACAGACTAAAGAAGGCAAAGAC
TTGAGGATCCGAATTCGAGCTCCGTCGACAAGCTTGCGGCCGCACTCGAGCACCACCACCACCACCACTG
AGATCCGGCTGCTAACAAAGCCCGAAAGGAAGCTGAGTTGGCTGCTGCCACCGCTGAGCAATAACTAGCA
TAACCCCTTGGGGCCTCTAAACGGGTCTTGAGGGGTTTTTTGCTGAAAGGAGGAACTATATCCGGAT
