>Addgene plasmid #67862 | pET28-MRPP1 | addgene partial sequence | sequence record 120746 | T7 5'-TAATACGACTCACTATAGGG-3'
TTCCCCTCTAGAAATAATTTTGTTTAACTTTAAGAAGGAGATATACCATGGGCAGCAGCCATCATCATCA
TCATCACAGCAGCGGCCTGGTGCCGCGCGGCAGCCATATGTCTTCCAAAATACCAGCTGTTACTTATCCT
AAAAATGAGAGTACACCCCCTTCTGAAGAGCTAGAGTTGGATAAGTGGAAAACTACCATGAAATCTAGTG
TGCAAGAAGAATGTGTTTCAACAATCTCAAGCAGTAAGGATGAAGATCCTCTAGCTGCCACCAGAGAGTT
CATTGAGATGTGGAGATTGCTTGGCAGAGAAGTACCAGAACACATCACTGAAGAAGAGCTCAAAACCCTT
ATGGAATGTGTTTCTAACACAGCAAAAAAAAAATATTTAAAATATTTATATACGAAGGAAAAAGTGAAAA
AAGCTAGGCAAATAAAAAAGGAAATGAAAGCAGCAGCAAGGGAAGAAGCAAAAAATATCAAGCTGCTAGA
AACCACTGAGGAAGATAAACAGAAAAACTTTCTATTTTTACGACTTTGGGATAGGAATATGGACATAGCA
ATGGGCTGGAAGGGTGCCCAGGCCATGCAGTTTGGACAACCTTTGGTTTTTGACATGGCTTACGAAAATT
ATATGAAACGAAAAGAATTGCAGAATACTGTTTCCCAGCTTTTAGAAAGTGAAGGATGGAACAGAAGAAA
TGTTGATCCTTTCCATATTTATTTCTGCAATCTAAAAATAGATGGTGCTTTGCACAGAGAGTTAGTTAAA
CGGTATCAAGAAAAATGGGACAAATTGCTTTTAACATCAACAGAAAAGTCTCATGTAGATTTATTTCCAA
AGGACAGTATTATCTATTTAACTGCAGATTCTCCCAATGTTATGACTACTTTCAGGCATGACAAAGTTTA
TGTAATTGGGTCTTTTGTTGATAAGAGTATGCAGCCAGGCACATCCCTAGCCAAGGCAAAACGGCTGAAC
CTGGCAACTGAATGCCTTCCATTAGATAAATATTTACAATGGGAAATTGGTAACAAAAATCTCACCTTAG
ATCAAATGATACGTATTTTGTTATGTCTGAAAAACAATGGTAATTGGCAAGAGGCTCTGCAATTCGTTCC
CAAGAGAAAACATACTGGTTTT
