>Addgene plasmid #67862 | pET28-MRPP1 | addgene partial sequence | sequence record 120747 | T7term 5'-GCTAGTTATTGCTCAGCGG-3'
CGGGCTTTGTTAGCAGCCGGATCTCAGTGGTGGTGGTGGTGGTGCTCGAGTGCGGCCGCAAGCTTGTCGA
CGGAGCTCGAATTCGGATCCTCAAGTCTTTGCCTTCTTTAGTCTGTTGATAAACTCTTGAGAATGCTGAG
AAATCTCCAGAAAACCAGTATGTTTTCTCTTGGGAACGAATTGCAGAGCCTCTTGCCAATTACCATTGTT
TTTCAGACATAACAAAATACGTATCATTTGATCTAAGGTGAGATTTTTGTTACCAATTTCCCATTGTAAA
TATTTATCTAATGGAAGGCATTCAGTTGCCAGGTTCAGCCGTTTTGCCTTGGCTAGGGATGTGCCTGGCT
GCATACTCTTATCAACAAAAGACCCAATTACATAAACTTTGTCATGCCTGAAAGTAGTCATAACATTGGG
AGAATCTGCAGTTAAATAGATAATACTGTCCTTTGGAAATAAATCTACATGAGACTTTTCTGTTGATGTT
AAAAGCAATTTGTCCCATTTTTCTTGATACCGTTTAACTAACTCTCTGTGCAAAGCACCATCTATTTTTA
GATTGCAGAAATAAATATGGAAAGGATCAACATTTCTTCTGTTCCATCCTTCACTTTCTAAAAGCTGGGA
AACAGTATTCTGCAATTCTTTTCGTTTCATATAATTTTCGTAAGCCATGTCAAAAACCAAAGGTTGTCCA
AACTGCATGGCCTGGGCACCCTTCCAGCCCATTGCTATGTCCATATTCCTATCCCAAAGTCGTAAAAATA
GAAAGTTTTTCTGTTTATCTTCCTCAGTGGTTTCTAGCAGCTTGATATTTTTTGCTTCTTCCCTTGCTGC
TGCTTTCATTTCCTTTTTTATTTGCCTAGCTTTTTTCACTTTTTCCTTCGTATATAAATATTTTAAATAT
TTTTTTTTTGCTGTGTTAGAAACACATTCCATAAGGGTTTT
